>Addgene plasmid #173950 | pGL3-noSV40-humanEC1.45_min1 | addgene full sequence | sequence record 341707 | Addgene NGS Result
TTGGCATTCCGGTACTGTTGGTAAAGCCACCATGGAAGACGCCAAAAACATAAAGAAAGGCCCGGCGCCA
TTCTATCCGCTGGAAGATGGAACCGCTGGAGAGCAACTGCATAAGGCTATGAAGAGATACGCCCTGGTTC
CTGGAACAATTGCTTTTACAGATGCACATATCGAGGTGGACATCACTTACGCTGAGTACTTCGAAATGTC
CGTTCGGTTGGCAGAAGCTATGAAACGATATGGGCTGAATACAAATCACAGAATCGTCGTATGCAGTGAA
AACTCTCTTCAATTCTTTATGCCGGTGTTGGGCGCGTTATTTATCGGAGTTGCAGTTGCGCCCGCGAACG
ACATTTATAATGAACGTGAATTGCTCAACAGTATGGGCATTTCGCAGCCTACCGTGGTGTTCGTTTCCAA
AAAGGGGTTGCAAAAAATTTTGAACGTGCAAAAAAAGCTCCCAATCATCCAAAAAATTATTATCATGGAT
TCTAAAACGGATTACCAGGGATTTCAGTCGATGTACACGTTCGTCACATCTCATCTACCTCCCGGTTTTA
ATGAATACGATTTTGTGCCAGAGTCCTTCGATAGGGACAAGACAATTGCACTGATCATGAACTCCTCTGG
ATCTACTGGTCTGCCTAAAGGTGTCGCTCTGCCTCATAGAACTGCCTGCGTGAGATTCTCGCATGCCAGA
GATCCTATTTTTGGCAATCAAATCATTCCGGATACTGCGATTTTAAGTGTTGTTCCATTCCATCACGGTT
TTGGAATGTTTACTACACTCGGATATTTGATATGTGGATTTCGAGTCGTCTTAATGTATAGATTTGAAGA
AGAGCTGTTTCTGAGGAGCCTTCAGGATTACAAGATTCAAAGTGCGCTGCTGGTGCCAACCCTATTCTCC
TTCTTCGCCAAAAGCACTCTGATTGACAAATACGATTTATCTAATTTACACGAAATTGCTTCTGGTGGCG
CTCCCCTCTCTAAGGAAGTCGGGGAAGCGGTTGCCAAGAGGTTCCATCTGCCAGGTATCAGGCAAGGATA
TGGGCTCACTGAGACTACATCAGCTATTCTGATTACACCCGAGGGGGATGATAAACCGGGCGCGGTCGGT
AAAGTTGTTCCATTTTTTGAAGCGAAGGTTGTGGATCTGGATACCGGGAAAACGCTGGGCGTTAATCAAA
GAGGCGAACTGTGTGTGAGAGGTCCTATGATTATGTCCGGTTATGTAAACAATCCGGAAGCGACCAACGC
CTTGATTGACAAGGATGGATGGCTACATTCTGGAGACATAGCTTACTGGGACGAAGACGAACACTTCTTC
ATCGTTGACCGCCTGAAGTCTCTGATTAAGTACAAAGGCTATCAGGTGGCTCCCGCTGAATTGGAATCCA
TCTTGCTCCAACACCCCAACATCTTCGACGCAGGTGTCGCAGGTCTTCCCGACGATGACGCCGGTGAACT
TCCCGCCGCCGTTGTTGTTTTGGAGCACGGAAAGACGATGACGGAAAAAGAGATCGTGGATTACGTCGCC
AGTCAAGTAACAACCGCGAAAAAGTTGCGCGGAGGAGTTGTGTTTGTGGACGAAGTACCGAAAGGTCTTA
CCGGAAAACTCGACGCAAGAAAAATCAGAGAGATCCTCATAAAGGCCAAGAAGGGCGGAAAGATCGCCGT
GTAATTCTAGAGTCGGGGCGGCCGGCCGCTTCGAGCAGACATGATAAGATACATTGATGAGTTTGGACAA
ACCACAACTAGAATGCAGTGAAAAAAATGCTTTATTTGTGAAATTTGTGATGCTATTGCTTTATTTGTAA
CCATTATAAGCTGCAATAAACAAGTTAACAACAACAATTGCATTCATTTTATGTTTCAGGTTCAGGGGGA
GGTGTGGGAGGTTTTTTAAAGCAAGTAAAACCTCTACAAATGTGGTAAAATCGATAAGGATCTGGATCCG
TCGACCGATGCCCTTGAGAGCCTTCAACCCAGTCAGCTCCTTCCGGTGGGCGCGGGGCATGACTATCGTC
GCCGCACTTATGACTGTCTTCTTTATCATGCAACTCGTAGGACAGGTGCCGGCAGCGCTCTTCCGCTTCC
TCGCTCACTGACTCGCTGCGCTCGGTCGTTCGGCTGCGGCGAGCGGTATCAGCTCACTCAAAGGCGGTAA
TACGGTTATCCACAGAATCAGGGGATAACGCAGGAAAGAACATGTGAGCAAAAGGCCAGCAAAAGGCCAG
GAACCGTAAAAAGGCCGCGTTGCTGGCGTTTTTCCATAGGCTCCGCCCCCCTGACGAGCATCACAAAAAT
CGACGCTCAAGTCAGAGGTGGCGAAACCCGACAGGACTATAAAGATACCAGGCGTTTCCCCCTGGAAGCT
CCCTCGTGCGCTCTCCTGTTCCGACCCTGCCGCTTACCGGATACCTGTCCGCCTTTCTCCCTTCGGGAAG
CGTGGCGCTTTCTCATAGCTCACGCTGTAGGTATCTCAGTTCGGTGTAGGTCGTTCGCTCCAAGCTGGGC
TGTGTGCACGAACCCCCCGTTCAGCCCGACCGCTGCGCCTTATCCGGTAACTATCGTCTTGAGTCCAACC
CGGTAAGACACGACTTATCGCCACTGGCAGCAGCCACTGGTAACAGGATTAGCAGAGCGAGGTATGTAGG
CGGTGCTACAGAGTTCTTGAAGTGGTGGCCTAACTACGGCTACACTAGAAGAACAGTATTTGGTATCTGC
GCTCTGCTGAAGCCAGTTACCTTCGGAAAAAGAGTTGGTAGCTCTTGATCCGGCAAACAAACCACCGCTG
GTAGCGGTGGTTTTTTTGTTTGCAAGCAGCAGATTACGCGCAGAAAAAAAGGATCTCAAGAAGATCCTTT
GATCTTTTCTACGGGGTCTGACGCTCAGTGGAACGAAAACTCACGTTAAGGGATTTTGGTCATGAGATTA
TCAAAAAGGATCTTCACCTAGATCCTTTTAAATTAAAAATGAAGTTTTAAATCAATCTAAAGTATATATG
AGTAAACTTGGTCTGACAGTTACCAATGCTTAATCAGTGAGGCACCTATCTCAGCGATCTGTCTATTTCG
TTCATCCATAGTTGCCTGACTCCCCGTCGTGTAGATAACTACGATACGGGAGGGCTTACCATCTGGCCCC
AGTGCTGCAATGATACCGCGAGACCCACGCTCACCGGCTCCAGATTTATCAGCAATAAACCAGCCAGCCG
GAAGGGCCGAGCGCAGAAGTGGTCCTGCAACTTTATCCGCCTCCATCCAGTCTATTAATTGTTGCCGGGA
AGCTAGAGTAAGTAGTTCGCCAGTTAATAGTTTGCGCAACGTTGTTGCCATTGCTACAGGCATCGTGGTG
TCACGCTCGTCGTTTGGTATGGCTTCATTCAGCTCCGGTTCCCAACGATCAAGGCGAGTTACATGATCCC
CCATGTTGTGCAAAAAAGCGGTTAGCTCCTTCGGTCCTCCGATCGTTGTCAGAAGTAAGTTGGCCGCAGT
GTTATCACTCATGGTTATGGCAGCACTGCATAATTCTCTTACTGTCATGCCATCCGTAAGATGCTTTTCT
GTGACTGGTGAGTACTCAACCAAGTCATTCTGAGAATAGTGTATGCGGCGACCGAGTTGCTCTTGCCCGG
CGTCAATACGGGATAATACCGCGCCACATAGCAGAACTTTAAAAGTGCTCATCATTGGAAAACGTTCTTC
GGGGCGAAAACTCTCAAGGATCTTACCGCTGTTGAGATCCAGTTCGATGTAACCCACTCGTGCACCCAAC
TGATCTTCAGCATCTTTTACTTTCACCAGCGTTTCTGGGTGAGCAAAAACAGGAAGGCAAAATGCCGCAA
AAAAGGGAATAAGGGCGACACGGAAATGTTGAATACTCATACTCTTCCTTTTTCAATATTATTGAAGCAT
TTATCAGGGTTATTGTCTCATGAGCGGATACATATTTGAATGTATTTAGAAAAATAAACAAATAGGGGTT
CCGCGCACATTTCCCCGAAAAGTGCCACCTG
[124 nt withheld, positions 4022-4145]
C
[91 nt withheld, positions 4147-4237]
A
[49 nt withheld, positions 4239-4287]
CCTTTGACGTTGGAGTCCACGTTCTTT
[37 nt withheld, positions 4315-4351]
ACCCTATCTCGGTCTATTCTTTTGATTTATAAGGGATTTTGCCGATTTCGGCCTATTGGTTAAAAAATGA
GCTGATTTAACAAAAATTTAACGCGAATTTTAACAAAATATTAACGCTTACAATTTGCCATTCGCCATTC
AGGCTGCGCAACTGTTGGGAAGGGCGATCGGTGCGGGCCTCTTCGCTATTACGCCAGCCCAAGCTACCAT
GATAAGTAAGTAATATTAAGGTACGGGAGGTACTTGGAGCGGCCGCAATAAAATATCTTTATTTTCATTA
CATCTGTGTGTTGGTTTTTTGTGTGAATCGATAGTACTAACATACGCTCTCCATCAAAACAAAACGAAAC
AAAACAAACTAGCAAAATAGGCTGTCCCCAGTGCAAGTGCAGGTGCCAGAACATTTCTCTATCGATAGGT
ACCGAGCTCTTACGCGTGCTAGCCCGGGCGCCATGTAGCTGCTCTTCCGTGGACGCGGATGCTTCCTGCC
TCATAGCCGGGTCGCCTCCGCGCTAACCCCGTTGAACCTTGCAACCAGCCCCTCTAGAGTGTGGAAGAAA
GGAGCATCGACCCAGCCTCAGGTTTCACTTCTGTTCTAGTTTATCTATCTAACTTAGACCACATGTCTGT
GCTTTCAGAAAATTTTCCCATTTTTGAATCACTAACAGTACCCTTTATTCTTACTACTGCCAGGGATTCA
CTATTTTTAAACAGCTCGAGATCTGCGATCTGCATCTCAATTAGTCAGCAACCATAGTCCCGCCCCTAAC
TCCGCCCATCCCGCCCCTAACTCCGCCCAGTTCCGCCCATTCTCCGCCCCATCGCTGACTAATTTTTTTT
ATTTATGCAGAGGCCGAGGCCGCCTCGGCCTCTGAGCTATTCCAGAAGTAGTGAGGAGGCTTTTTTGGAG
GCCTAGGCTTTTGCAAAAAGC
Features (pLannotate 1.2.2; 12 found; start..end, strand, type, name):
     32..1684    +  CDS            luciferase: firefly luciferase; luc+; enhanced luc+ version of the luciferase gene
   1725..1846    -  polyA_signal   SV40 poly(A) signal: SV40 polyadenylation signal
   1869..1937    -  CDS            large T antigen (fragment): large T antigen from SV40 (simian virus 40)
   1959..2091    +  CDS            TcR (fragment): tetracycline efflux protein; tet; confers resistance to tetracycline
   2271..2859    -  rep_origin     ori: high-copy-number ColE1/pMB1/pBR322/pUC origin of replication
   3030..3890    -  CDS            AmpR: β-lactamase; bla; confers resistance to ampicillin, carbenicillin, and related antibiotics
   3891..3995    -  promoter       AmpR promoter: bla
   4022..4450    +  rep_origin     f1 ori (sequence partly withheld): f1 bacteriophage origin of replication; arrow indicates direction of (+) strand synthesis
   4482..4549    -  CDS            lacZα (fragment): LacZα fragment of β-galactosidase; lacZ fragment
   4608..4656    +  polyA_signal   poly(A) signal: synthetic polyadenylation signal
   4670..4761    +  misc_feature   pause site: RNA polymerase II transcriptional pause signal from the human α2 globin gene
   5082..5278    +  promoter       SV40 promoter: SV40 early promoter
