[The description below was written by a language model from this plasmid's Addgene catalogue record and pLannotate feature annotations shown in this document.]
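Description:
pGL3-noSV40-humanEC1.45_min1 is a firefly luciferase enhancer reporter plasmid built on the Promega pGL3-Promoter backbone and intended for transient transfection assays of enhancer activity. It is maintained in E. coli as a high-copy plasmid through a ColE1/pUC-type origin and is selected with ampicillin via the β-lactamase gene and its bla promoter. An f1 phage origin is also present, which allows single-stranded DNA production. Short annotated fragments of lacZα, a tetracycline resistance gene and SV40 large T antigen appear to be non-functional backbone remnants.

The insert is a 266 bp human sequence, minimal region 1 (min1) of the SOX9 enhancer cluster EC1.45, carried without mutation. The insert itself is not annotated in the feature table, but the unannotated gap between the upstream pause site and the SV40 early promoter is large enough to hold it, and the total length of 5,282 nt matches backbone plus insert. That placement would put the candidate enhancer directly upstream of the SV40 promoter, which drives the luc+ coding sequence terminated by the SV40 late poly(A) signal. A synthetic poly(A) signal and the α2-globin RNA polymerase II pause site lie upstream of the cloning region to block read-through transcription from the backbone, so luciferase output reflects how strongly the tested element boosts the basal promoter. Although the name contains "noSV40", both the catalogue entry and the annotation show an SV40 promoter; the record does not explain what the label refers to.

The associated work concerns long-range SOX9 enhancers active in human neural crest and their loss in a craniofacial disorder, so this construct serves to measure the activity of the min1 sub-element of that cluster.
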