Addgene plasmid #173950: pGL3-noSV40-humanEC1.45_min1
Purpose: Firefly luciferase enhancer reporter plasmid.
Depositing lab: Joanna Wysocka. Depositing organization: Stanford University. Publication: Loss of Extreme Long-Range Enhancers in Human Neural Crest Drives a Craniofacial Disorder. Long HK, Osterwalder M, Welsh IC, Hansen K, Davies JOJ, Liu YE, Koska M, Adams AT, Aho R, Arora N, Ikeda K, Williams RM, Sauka-Spengler T, Porteus MH, Mohun T, Dickel DE, Swigut T, Hughes JR, Higgs DR, Visel A, Selleri L, Wysocka J. Cell Stem Cell. 2020 Nov 5;27(5):765-783.e14. doi: 10.1016/j.stem.2020.09.001. Epub 2020 Sep 28. PubMed 32991838.
Backbone
  Vector backbone: pGL3-Promoter, GenBank: U47298.2
  Backbone manufacturer: Promega
  Backbone size w/o insert (bp): 5016
  Vector type: Luciferase
Growth in bacteria
  Bacterial resistance: Ampicillin, 100 μg/mL
  Growth temperature: 37°C
  Growth strain: DH5alpha
  Copy number: High Copy
Gene/Insert
  Gene/Insert name: Minimal enhancer region 1 (min1) from SOX9 enhancer cluster EC1.45
  Species: H. sapiens (human)
  Insert size (bp): 266
  Mutation: None
  Promoter: SV40 promoter
  Cloning method: Restriction Enzyme; 5′ cloning site unknown (unknown if destroyed)
  Sequencing primers: 5′ CGCTCTCCATCAAAACAAAACG; 3′ GAGTTAGGGGCGGGATGG
Terms and licenses: Academic/Nonprofit Terms; Industry Terms: Not Available to Industry
How to cite: pGL3-noSV40-humanEC1.45_min1 was a gift from Joanna Wysocka (Addgene plasmid # 173950 ; http://n2t.net/addgene:173950 ; RRID:Addgene_173950)
