>Addgene plasmid #173950 | pGL3-noSV40-humanEC1.45_min1 | depositor partial sequence | sequence record 337400 | min1
GCCATGTAGCTGCTCTTCCGTGGACGCGGATGCTTCCTGCCTCATAGCCGGGTCGCCTCCGCGCTAACCC
CGTTGAACCTTGCAACCAGCCCCTCTAGAGTGTGGAAGAAAGGAGCATCGACCCAGCCTCAGGTTTCACT
TCTGTTCTAGTTTATCTATCTAACTTAGACCACATGTCTGTGCTTTCAGAAAATTTTCCCATTTTTGAAT
CACTAACAGTACCCTTTATTCTTACTACTGCCAGGGATTCACTATTTTTAAACAGCT
